Addgene plasmid #12066: CUC1 pGreenII0129
Depositing lab: David Bartel. Depositing organization: Whitehead Institute for Biomedical Research. Publication: MicroRNA regulation of NAC-domain targets is required for proper formation and separation of adjacent embryonic, vegetative, and floral organs. Mallory AC, Dugas DV, Bartel DP, Bartel B. Curr Biol. 2004 Jun 22. 14(12):1035-46. 10.1016/j.cub.2004.06.022 PubMed 15202996.
Backbone
  Vector backbone: pGreenII0129
  Backbone size w/o insert (bp): 5000
  Vector type: plant transformation via Agrobacterium
  Selectable markers: Hygromycin
Growth in bacteria
  Bacterial resistance: Kanamycin, 50 μg/mL
  Growth temperature: 37°C
  Growth strain: DH5alpha
  Copy number: High Copy
Gene/Insert
  Gene/Insert name: CUC1
  Species: A. thaliana (mustard weed)
  Insert size (bp): 3700
  Entrez Gene: CUC1 (a.k.a. AT3G15170, ANAC054, ATNAC1, Arabidopsis NAC domain containing protein 54, CUP-SHAPED COTYLEDON1)
  Cloning method: Restriction Enzyme; 5′ cloning site BamHI (not destroyed); 3′ cloning site EcoRI (not destroyed)
  Sequencing primers: 5′ M13 forward 20; 3′ M13 reverse
Terms and licenses: Academic/Nonprofit Terms; Industry Terms: Not Available to Industry
Depositor comments: See "sequence" for full insert sequence. See article for cloning details.
How to cite: CUC1 pGreenII0129 was a gift from David Bartel (Addgene plasmid # 12066 ; http://n2t.net/addgene:12066 ; RRID:Addgene_12066)
