[The description below was written by a language model from this plasmid's Addgene catalogue record.]
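Description:
CUC1 pGreenII0129 is a plant binary vector for Agrobacterium-mediated transformation, built on the pGreenII0129 backbone (about 5 kb without insert). It is propagated in E. coli as a high-copy plasmid under kanamycin selection, and transformed plant tissue is selected with hygromycin. pGreenII vectors are small binary plasmids whose replication in Agrobacterium generally depends on a helper plasmid (pSoup) supplying the replicase in trans. The material placed between the T-DNA borders, including the plant selection cassette and the cloned insert, is what is transferred into the plant genome.

The payload is an approximately 3.7 kb Arabidopsis thaliana fragment carrying CUC1 (CUP-SHAPED COTYLEDON1, AT3G15170, also called ANAC054). It was cloned between BamHI at the 5′ end and EcoRI at the 3′ end, with both sites retained, and can be sequenced from the flanking M13 forward and reverse primer sites. CUC1 encodes a NAC-domain transcription factor involved in organ boundary formation and separation. The record does not state which promoter drives expression, whether the insert is a genomic fragment with its own regulatory sequences, or whether it is a wild-type or modified allele. It refers instead to the deposited insert sequence and the associated article for cloning details. No tags or reporters are listed, and no feature table was provided.

The associated publication concerns microRNA regulation of NAC-domain targets and its requirement for proper formation and separation of adjacent embryonic, vegetative and floral organs. This suggests the construct was used to generate transgenic Arabidopsis expressing CUC1 for studies of that regulation.
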