>Addgene plasmid #12066 | CUC1 pGreenII0129 | depositor partial sequence | sequence record 7211 | Author sequence
GGATCCGGTTTAAATTTGGAAGAAATTTACAAAAGAAAATTTAGTCCGACCCAATTATGACGAATTTTCT
CTCGCCGTATTCTTTTTTTGATCCACTTTTCTAACAAGCTCCGAATGAGAAAATGCCAAAAGAAAAACTG
TGGGTGGGTCCGGAACTTAGCCGTAGACTCGAAAAACGACACCGTAGGGTTCAGGGCGGAGGTCGGCGGA
GATGATTCTCTCATCCACCACACTACTCTCACTCACACATACGTCACTCGACCTCTGTCGCCACCTGTGT
GTAAAAATCTCTTGATACGCGAGTTTTTTTAACTCTCTCTCTTTTCTCTGTATTAATTCTCTCTTGGTTT
TTAAAACAACAATCCATAATTATTGATCCTCAGCGTCATTTATGACCTTCTATTTTAATCTTTCTTTCTC
CCAACAAAATCAGCAGCTGACATTGATCTTTTATTATTGTTTCAATGAATTTTCTTGAATAAACGTGTGT
GTTTTCTCAAAAACAAAAATGAAACTCCTGAGATATTTCTTTCGTCTACTTAATAACATATCGTGTAGGT
TTTTAACCAAAAAAAAATCAAAACACATGACGGGTCGGACCATAAATTAAGTTGTTAATTTTTTTGCATC
AAAAGTTTTTGACCTTTTTAATAGGAAAAAATAATAATAATAGGTAGAGTTATTTGTGAGACCGTAGACT
AGGGGGTGAAAATACAGAAGGAGAGAGGGGAAAAAAATGAAAGATGCATGCAAAATAAAAGAAAAGGATG
GGAATATGATTTGATGTAAAGCCTGTGACAACTCTCCCTTTTAAATATTTTTCAACGCGACGTTACCTTA
TTGCAGACATGACGCGTCTATATCCTATCCGTCCATTTTTTTTCTTCAGATGCTGATGGATGGATGTGAT
TTCTTCTTATGATTTGATGCATCCATGCACCTCTTTCTTTCTTCATATTTGTTTTTTTCTCTCTAATAAG
TTTTGGATTAAATGTACTAATGCGTTTAGAATTATCGTTAAAAGTATCTTGTAAACAGACAAAATCCAAG
TAGTATCCAATAAGCTAAAGGTCTAAAGTGTTTCATAAAGTTAAATTTATCGTCTTTTTCTTTAGGCTGA
CGTAGAATCCCCTGAATTTCACAGTCACGCACGCATTGCATGCTCAAAAGACAAATGTCGTCCAATAATA
TCATATAGATCCTAAACAAGTTTTAGCAAAATTATTACAATCCTATACACACACATATATATTCGTTTTG
TGTGATGTATTGTACACATCAACATCAACTCTATCTGTCACTAGCTACTGTCAAATATCACATCAGTTGC
TTGTAGAACAGGAGAAACACAGATCATTAAAATAAAGGACCTTTTTTATTTTCCTCTTCTTTTCTCTTCC
TTTATCTTTCAACATTTGGGAACTCTAGGGTTTTGTTATTTTTAGAGCTTTCTTCTTGTGCCGACAATGG
ATGTTGATGTGTTTAACGGTTGGGGGAGGCCAAGATTTGAAGATGAATCCCTTATGCCACCTGGGTTTAG
GTTTCATCCAACTGATGAAGAGCTGATCACTTACTATCTCCTCAAGAAGGTTCTTGACTCTAATTTCTCT
TGTGCCGCCATTTCTCAAGTTGATCTCAACAAGTCTGAGCCTTGGGAGCTTCCTGGTAAGCCCACTTAAC
TCAAGTCAACCCACCTTCTGTTTCACAGGATGCACTCAAAAACTTTTACAAAACTTGATAATAAGTCCCA
TCTCTAGATTTTTGCTTAAATCGTCATAAACCCTAGTTTCATCAAGGCCAACTTATTAGACTTTCCTCTG
TTCTTATTGCCATATCCAAATTCTAGGACTTTATTTCTGTGATAATGTGCTAGATGAGTAGATGTTAATG
TAGCATGATATAGGCTTAGTGGAGACACTGTTAGAACTCTTTAATTAAACTTTCATTAGTTTTGAAACTA
AACCAGTCCTTGTTCGGTTCTGAAACAGAGTCTCTACGTAGTTATAAATCTTGCTAACGACTTTGTTATA
AATTATTAATATTTGATCAAGTTTTAAAGAAATCAAACTCTTGTTCAACTTTATATCAACCCTTCACATG
AGTGACCAGTCCTTGTTCGGTTCTAAAACAGAGTCCTCCTTACTCTGTTTGTAACTTTCACTTATACCAT
TTGAGCAGAGAAAGCGAAAATGGGGGAGAAGGAGTGGTACTTCTTCACACTAAGAGACCGTAAATACCCA
ACGGGACTGAGAACGAACAGAGCAACAGAAGCTGGTTACTGGAAAGCCACTGGTAAAGACAGAGAGATCA
AAAGCTCAAAGACAAAATCACTTCTCGGGATGAAGAAAACTCTTGTCTTTTACAAAGGCAGAGCTCCTAA
AGGAGAGAAGAGTTGTTGGGTCATGCATGAGTATCGCCTTGACGGCAAATTCTCTTACCATTACATTTCC
TCCTCCGCTAAGGTAAAGTATTAAATCTCTATATATCAATCCACTTTTCTCATACATATTATAATCAAAA
TATGTTTTCTTTTACACTAGGATGAATGGGTTCTCTGTAAAGTTTGTCTGAAAAGCGGCGTAGTTAGTAG
AGAGACGAACTTGATCTCTTCTTCTTCTTCTTCTGCCGTCACCGGAGAGTTCTCCTCTGCCGGTTCTGCA
ATTGCTCCGATCATCAATACCTTTGCGACGGAGCACGTGTCCTGTTTCTCCAATAACTCTGCTGCTCATA
CCGATGCGAGCTTTCATACATTCCTTCCCGCTCCACCGCCGTCACTGCCCCCACGTCAGCCACGTCACGT
CGGTGATGGCGTGGCGTTTGGTCAGTTTCTGGATTTGGGATCATCGGGACAGATTGATTTCGATGCAGCA
GCAGCAGCGTTCTTTCCGAATCTACCTTCTCTGCCTCCCACGGTTCTTCCTCCTCCTCCGTCATTTGCAA
TGTACGGTGGAGGCTCCCCCGCCGTGAGTGTGTGGCCGTTTACTCTCTGATCGCCATGCGGTCATTAAAC
TATCTTTACTATCTTTTAATCTAAGAGAAAAACTACCTTGGGTTGCTTAATATTAGTGGCTTTGTATTAG
TCTCGAATCATTTCCTCGTAGCATTTTGCTGTTGTACGTGTTTGTAGTAACGTCTTTGTGCATGTTTTTA
AACATGAACCTGCTAAGTACTTATTTGTAGAGGTTTGTCCTTCGGTGATAAGATTTTAAATTTTTAAGTG
ATGCAGAAGCAACATGAAACATTACAATTGTAATATGACAATTTCGAATCGCATGGATAACAAATAGTCA
AAACACTAGTCATATTGCTCACTCTAATGGGCCTTATCATTTAAATGGGCCAGGCCTTATCATTTAAATG
GGCCAGGCCTTATTTAAAGAGTTTTCCAATTGCCACGCGTTTGATGCAGTGTTTAGAGTGGTCATCAAGA
GGTCTTTTTTGTCTCTCATTCAGCTTGCTCGCAACGAAACATATTTTGTTGGAAAAAAAAAACAAAGGAA
ATCGCCATGGAAGACGTTAACCAGTTGTTCGATGCTGCTTTCGAGTTCGCACACTATCCCGGTAAGCTAA
GCTTCGCATTCATACCAATTTTTCGTACCTAATTTTGCGATTGTTTCAATTCCGTCGTGATTGAAATCCG
ATTACCGTTTTCGATCTCAGGCGCTCAAAACGAAACTTCCGTTAAGGAATTC
