>Addgene plasmid #12066 | CUC1 pGreenII0129 | addgene partial sequence | sequence record 77424 | M13-F20 5'-TGTAAAACGACGGCCAGT-3'
ATTGGGTACCGGGCCCCCCCTCGAGGTCGACGGTATCGATAAGCTTGATATCGAATTCCTTAACGGAAGT
TTCGTTTTGAGCGCCTGAGATCGAAAACGGTAATCGGATTTCAATCACGACGGAATTGAAACAATCGCAA
AATTAGGTACGAAAAATTGGTATGAATGCGAAGCTTAGCTTACCGGGATAGTGTGCGAACTCGAAAGCAG
CATCGAACAACTGGTTAACGTCTTCCATGGCGATTTCCTTTGTTTTTTTTTTCCAACAAAATATGTTTCG
TTGCGAGCAAGCTGAATGAGAGACAAAAAAGACCTCTTGATGACCACTCTAAACACTGCATCAAACGCGT
GGCAATTGGAAAACTCTTTAAATAAGGCCTGGCCCATTTAAATGATAAGGCCTGGCCCATTTAAATGATA
AGGCCCATTAGAGTGAGCAATATGACTAGTGTTTTGACTATTTGTTATCCATGCGATTCGAAATTGTCAT
ATTACAATTGTAATGTTTCATGTTGCTTCTGCATCACTTAAAAATTTAAAATCTTATCACCGAAGGACAA
ACCTCTACAAATAAGTACTTAGCAGGTTCATGTTTAAAAACATGCACAAAGACGTTACTACAAACACGTA
CAACAGCAAAATGCTACGAGGAAATGATTCGAGACTAATACAAAGCCACTAATATTAAGCAACCCAAGGT
AGTTTTTCTCTTAGATTAAAAGATAGTAAAGATAGTTTAATGACCGCATGGCGATCAGAGAGTAAACGGC
CACACACTCACGGCGGGGGAGCCTCCACCGTACATTGCAAATGACGG
