>Addgene plasmid #12066 | CUC1 pGreenII0129 | addgene partial sequence | sequence record 78130 | M13-Rev 5'-CAGGAAACAGCTATGACC-3'
GGGAACAAAAGCTGGAGCTCCACCGCGGTGGCGGCCGCTCTAGAACTAGTGGATCCGGTTTAAATTTGGA
AGAAATTTACAAAAGAAAATTTAGTCCGACCCAATTATGACGAATTTTCTCTCGCCGTATTCTTTTTTTG
ATCCACTTTTCTAACAAGCTCCGAATGAGAAAATGCCAAAAGAAAAACTGTGGGTGGGTCCGGAACTTAG
CCGTAGACTCGAAAAACGACACCGTAGGGTTCAGGGCGGAGGTCGGCGGAGATGATTCTCTCATCCACCA
CACTACTCTCACTCACACATACGTCACTCGACCTCTGTCGCCACCTGTGTGTAAAAATCTCTTGATACGC
GAGTTTTTTTAACTCTCTCTCTTTTCTCTGTATTAATTCTCTCTTGGTTTTTAAAACAACAATCCATAAT
TATTGATCCTCAGCGTCATTTATGACCTTCTATTTTAATCTTTCTTTCTCCCAACAAAATCAGCAGCTGA
CATTGATCTTTTATTATTGTTTCAATGAATTTTCTTGAATAAACGTGTGTGTTTTCTCAAAAACAAAAAT
GAAACTCCTGAGATATTTCTTTCGTCTACTTAATAACATATCGTGTAGGTTTTTAACCAAAAAAAAATCA
AAACACATGACGGGTCGGACCATAAATTAAGTTGTTAATTTTTTTGCATCAAAAGTTTTTGACCTTTTTA
ATAGGAAAAAATAATAATAATAGGTAGAGTTATTTGTGAGACCGTAGACTAGGGGGTGAAAATACAGAAG
GAGAGAGGGGAAAAAAATGAAAGATGCATGCAAAATAAAAGAAAAGGATGGGAATATGATTTGATGTAAA
GCCTGTGACAACTCTCCCTTTTAAATATTTTTCAACGCGACGTTACCTTATTGCAGACATGACGCGTCTA
TATCCTATCCGTCCATTTTTT
